>Addgene plasmid #103099 | pUC19-E3ELL7 | addgene full sequence | sequence record 201809 | Addgene NGS Result
CAGACAAGCCCGTCAGGGCGCGTCAGCGGGTGTTGGCGGGTGTCGGGGCTGGCTTAACTATGCGGCATCA
GAGCAGATTGTACTGAGAGTGCACCATATGCGGTGTGAAATACCGCACAGATGCGTAAGGAGAAAATACC
GCATCAGGCGCCATTCGCCATTCAGGCTGCGCAACTGTTGGGAAGGGCGATCGGTGCGGGCCTCTTCGCT
ATTACGCCAGCTGGCGAAAGGGGGATGTGCTGCAAGGCGATTAAGTTGGGTAACGCCAGGGTTTTCCCAG
TCACGACGTTGTAAAACGACGGCCAGTGTGCTGTCTCATCATTTTGGCAAAGAATTCGCGGCCGCCACCA
TGAGCAGAAAAAACTATGTCGACGACTACGCAATAAGCCTGGACATCGGAAACGCTTCCGTGGGGTGGAG
CGCCTTTACCCCTAACTATCGACTGGTGCGCGCCAAGGGTCACGAGCTCATCGGCGTTAGACTCTTTGAT
CCAGCCGATACTGCAGAAAGTAGAAGAATGGCGAGGACAACCAGACGCAGATACTCTCGAAGGCGCTGGC
GACTGCGGTTGTTGGATGCACTGTTCGATCAGGCTCTTAGTGAAATTGATCCATCCTTCCTTGCTAGGAG
AAAATACTCCTGGGTGCATCCTGATGATGAAAATAACGCCGATTGTTGGTATGGCTCTGTCCTGTTCGAT
TCTAACGAACAGGATAAGAGATTTTATGAGAAATATCCCACAATTTACCACCTTAGGAAGGCACTTATGG
AGGACGACAGCCAACATGATATACGGGAGATTTACCTGGCCATCCACCACATGGTCAAATATCGGGGCAA
CTTTCTGGTAGAAGGCACACTGGAGTCCTCCAACGCTTTTAAGGAGGACGAGCTGCTGAAGCTGCTTGGA
AGGATCACCCGATATGAGATGAGCGAAGGCGAGCAAAATTCTGATATCGAGCAGGATGACGAGAACAAAT
TGGTGGCACCCGCAAACGGCCAATTGGCTGACGCCCTCTGTGCAACCAGAGGCAGCCGCTCAATGCGCGT
GGACAACGCGCTTGAGGCACTGTCTGCGGTGAACGATCTCAGCCGCGAGCAAAGGGCAATCGTTAAAGCC
ATCTTTGCTGGCCTCGAGGGTAACAAGCTGGACCTGGCAAAGATTTTCGTCTCAAAGGAGTTTAGTTCTG
AAAACAAGAAGATCCTCGGCATCTACTTCAATAAGTCAGACTACGAGGAGAAGTGTGTCCAGATCGTCGA
CTCCGGACTGCTCGACGACGAGGAACGCGAATTCCTTGATCGGATGCAAGGCCAGTACAACGCAATCGCT
TTGAAGCAACTGCTGGGCAGGTCTACAAGTGTTAGCGACAGCAAGTGCGCATCATACGACGCACACAGAG
CGAACTGGAATCTCATCAAACTGCAACTCAGAACCAAAGAGAACGAGAAGGACATCAACGAGAACTACGG
CATCCTTGTCGGGTGGAAAATTGACTCAGGGCAAAGAAAGTCCGTGAGGGGCGAGTCCGCTTACGAAAAT
ATGCGCAAGAAGGCTAATGTCTTTTTTAAAAAGATGATTGAGACAAGCGACCTGTCAGAGACAGACAAAA
ACCGACTGATCCATGATATCGAGGAGGATAAGCTGTTCCCGATACAGAGAGATTCTGACAATGGAGTCAT
CCCACACCAACTTCACCAAAACGAGTTGAAGCAGATCATTAAGAAACAGGGAAAGTACTATCCATTTCTG
CTGGACGCATTCGAGAAGGATGGTAAACAAATTAACAAAATCGAGGGCCTCTTGACATTCAGGGTGCCAT
ATTTTGTGGGACCCCTCGTTGTCCCAGAAGACCTGCAAAAATCCGATAATAGCGAGAACCATTGGATGGT
AAGGAAGAAGAAAGGAGAGATCACCCCCTGGAACTTCGACGAGATGGTCGACAAGGATGCTAGCGGGAGA
AAGTTTATAGAGCGATTGGTTGGCACGGACTCCTACCTTCTGGGAGAGCCCACACTGCCTAAGAATTCTC
TCCTGTATCAGGAGTACGAAGTGTTGAACGAGCTCAATAATGTTCGCCTGAGTGTCAGGACCGGCAACCA
CTGGAATGATAAAAGGAGAATGAGACTGGGCAGAGAGGAAAAGACGCTGTTGTGTCAGAGGCTCTTCATG
AAGGGACAAACGGTGACCAAGCGCACTGCCGAGAACCTCCTGCGCAAGGAGTACGGTCGCACCTATGAGC
TTAGCGGACTGTCAGACGAAAGTAAATTTACCTCAAGTCTGAGTACATACGGCAAAATGTGCAGAATCTT
TGGTGAAAAGTACGTTAACGAGCACCGGGATTTGATGGAGAAGATTGTTGAACTGCAGACCGTATTTGAG
GACAAGGAAACCCTCCTGCACCAGCTGCGCCAACTGGAGGGGATATCTGAGGCAGATTGTGCACTGCTGG
TGAACACCCACTATACAGGCTGGGGCCGCCTCTCAAGAAAGTTGCTCACAACTAAAGCTGGCGAGTGTAA
GATCAGCGATGATTTCGCACCCCGGAAACACTCAATTATTGAGATTATGCGCGCCGAGGACCGCAATCTG
ATGGAGATAATCACAGATAAGCAACTGGGATTCAGTGATTGGATCGAGCAGGAGAATCTCGGAGCCGAGA
ACGGCAGCAGCCTTATGGAAGTTGTTGATGACCTGAGAGTGTCTCCCAAAGTCAAACGCGGTATTATTCA
GAGTATTCGACTGATTGATGACATTAGTAAGGCCGTTGGGAAACGCCCGTCTCGAATCTTCTTGGAATTG
GCTGATGACATTCAGCCTTCCGGAAGAACTATCTCACGAAAATCCCGACTCCAAGATCTCTATCGAAACG
CCAACCTGGGTAAAGAGTTTAAGGGTATAGCAGATGAGCTTAACGCCTGTAGCGATAAAGATCTGCAGGA
TGATCGGCTGTTCCTTTATTACACACAGCTGGGAAAAGATATGTATACCGGAGAGGAGCTCGACTTGGAC
CGATTGTCCAGCGCTTACGACATCGATCATATTATTCCACAGGCAGTCACTCAAAACGACTCCATCGACA
ACCGGGTGCTCGTAGCCAGAGCAGAGAACGCACGAAAGACCGACTCCTTCACATATATGCCCCAGATTGC
AGATAGGATGAGAAACTTTTGGCAGATCCTCCTGGACAATGGGCTGATCTCTCGCGTGAAATTCGAGCGG
CTCACAAGACAGAACGAATTCTCCGAAAGGGAGAAGGAGAGGTTCGTCCAGCGGTCACTGGTCGAAACCA
GGCAGATTATGAAAAATGTGGCAACACTGATGCGCCAGAGATACGGGAATTCCGCGGCCGTGATTGGACT
GAATGCGGAGCTGACGAAGGAGATGCACCGGTACTTGGGATTCAGCCACAAAAATAGGGATATTAATGAC
TACCACCACGCCCAGGATGCGCTTTGCGTGGGAATAGCCGGGCAATTTGCGGCTAATAGGGGGTTCTTTG
CAGACGGCGAGGTTTCCGACGGTGCCCAGAACAGCTATAATCAGTACCTTAGAGATTACCTGCGAGGCTA
CAGAGAGAAACTCTCCGCGGAGGATAGAAAGCAAGGGAGAGCCTTTGGGTTCATTGTGGGCAGCATGCGG
AGCCAAGACGAGCAGAAGAGGGTAAATCCCAGGACAGGAGAGGTGGTCTGGAGCGAAGAAGACAAGGACT
ACCTCAGGAAAGTGATGAACTATCGAAAGATGCTGGTCACTCAGAAAGTGGGAGATGATTTTGGGGCTCT
GTACGACGAGACAAGATACGCAGCCACCGATCCAAAGGGGATTAAAGGGATTCCTTTTGACGGAGCTAAA
CAGGACACCTCCCTGTATGGTGGATTCTCCTCTGCGAAGCCCGCCTATGCCGTGTTGATCGAAAGTAAAG
GCAAGACACGACTCGTGAACGTGACAATGCAAGAGTATAGCCTGTTGGGCGATAGACCTTCCGATGACGA
ACTGCGCAAGGTGCTGGCCAAAAAGAAGAGCGAATATGCCAAGGCCAATATACTTTTGCGCCACGTTCCC
AAAATGCAGCTCATCAGATACGGCGGGGGACTGATGGTGATCAAGTCAGCGGGGGAACTGAACAACGCAC
AGCAGCTGTGGCTTCCCTATGAGGAATACTGTTACTTCGATGACCTGTCACAGGGAAAGGGCAGTCTTGA
GAAGGATGACCTCAAAAAGTTGCTCGATAGTATCCTGGGTTCTGTCCAGTGTCTCTACCCATGGCACAGA
TTTACTGAGGAGGAACTGGCCGATCTGCACGTTGCATTCGACAAGCTGCCCGAAGATGAGAAAAAAAACG
TTATTACCGGTATAGTGTCCGCCCTTCATGCAGACGCCAAGACAGCAAACCTTTCAATTGTGGGAATGAC
CGGCAGCTGGAGGCGAATGAACAACAAGAGTGGGTACACTTTCAGCGATGAGGACGAATTCATCTTTCAA
TCCCCTTCTGGATTGTTTGAGAAGAGAGTGACCGTGGGTGAGCTTAAGCGAAAAGCCAAGAAGGAGGTGA
ACTCTAAGTACCGAACTAACGAAAAGCGCTTGCCAACACTGAGTGGGGCTAGCCAGCCTAGCAGGGCTGA
CCCCAAGAAGAAGAGGAAGGTGAGGTCCATGGTCATAGCTGTTTCCTGTGTGAAATTGTTATCCGCTCAC
AATTCCACACAACATACGAGCCGGAAGCATAAAGTGTAAAGCCTGGGGTGCCTAATGAGTGAGCTAACTC
ACATTAATTGCGTTGCGCTCACTGCCCGCTTTCCAGTCGGGAAACCTGTCGTGCCAGCTGCATTAATGAA
TCGGCCAACGCGCGGGGAGAGGCGGTTTGCGTATTGGGCGCTCTTCCGCTTCCTCGCTCACTGACTCGCT
GCGCTCGGTCGTTCGGCTGCGTCTTCCGCTTCCTCGCTCACTGACTCGCTGCGCTCGGTCGTTCGGCTGC
GGCGAGCGGTATCAGCTCACTCAAAGGCGGTAATACGGTTATCCACAGAATCAGGGGATAACGCAGGAAA
GAACATGTGAGCAAAAGGCCAGCAAAAGGCCAGGAACCGTAAAAAGGCCGCGTTGCTGGCGTTTTTCCAT
AGGCTCCGCCCCCCTGACGAGCATCACAAAAATCGACGCTCAAGTCAGAGGTGGCGAAACCCGACAGGAC
TATAAAGATACCAGGCGTTTCCCCCTGGAAGCTCCCTCGTGCGCTCTCCTGTTCCGACCCTGCCGCTTAC
CGGATACCTGTCCGCCTTTCTCCCTTCGGGAAGCGTGGCGCTTTCTCATAGCTCACGCTGTAGGTATCTC
AGTTCGGTGTAGGTCGTTCGCTCCAAGCTGGGCTGTGTGCACGAACCCCCCGTTCAGCCCGACCGCTGCG
CCTTATCCGGTAACTATCGTCTTGAGTCCAACCCGGTAAGACACGACTTATCGCCACTGGCAGCAGCCAC
TGGTAACAGGATTAGCAGAGCGAGGTATGTAGGCGGTGCTACAGAGTTCTTGAAGTGGTGGCCTAACTAC
GGCTACACTAGAAGAACAGTATTTGGTATCTGCGCTCTGCTGAAGCCAGTTACCTTCGGAAAAAGAGTTG
GTAGCTCTTGATCCGGCAAACAAACCACCGCTGGTAGCGGTGGTTTTTTTGTTTGCAAGCAGCAGATTAC
GCGCAGAAAAAAAGGATCTCAAGAAGATCCTTTGATCTTTTCTACGGGGTCTGACGCTCAGTGGAACGAA
AACTCACGTTAAGGGATTTTGGTCATGAGATTATCAAAAAGGATCTTCACCTAGATCCTTTTAAATTAAA
AATGAAGTTTTAAATCAATCTAAAGTATATATGAGTAAACTTGGTCTGACAGTTACCAATGCTTAATCAG
TGAGGCACCTATCTCAGCGATCTGTCTATTTCGTTCATCCATAGTTGCCTGACTCCCCGTCGTGTAGATA
ACTACGATACGGGAGGGCTTACCATCTGGCCCCAGTGCTGCAATGATACCGCGAGACCCACGCTCACCGG
CTCCAGATTTATCAGCAATAAACCAGCCAGCCGGAAGGGCCGAGCGCAGAAGTGGTCCTGCAACTTTATC
CGCCTCCATCCAGTCTATTAATTGTTGCCGGGAAGCTAGAGTAAGTAGTTCGCCAGTTAATAGTTTGCGC
AACGTTGTTGCCATTGCTACAGGCATCGTGGTGTCACGCTCGTCGTTTGGTATGGCTTCATTCAGCTCCG
GTTCCCAACGATCAAGGCGAGTTACATGATCCCCCATGTTGTGCAAAAAAGCGGTTAGCTCCTTCGGTCC
TCCGATCGTTGTCAGAAGTAAGTTGGCCGCAGTGTTATCACTCATGGTTATGGCAGCACTGCATAATTCT
CTTACTGTCATGCCATCCGTAAGATGCTTTTCTGTGACTGGTGAGTACTCAACCAAGTCATTCTGAGAAT
AGTGTATGCGGCGACCGAGTTGCTCTTGCCCGGCGTCAATACGGGATAATACCGCGCCACATAGCAGAAC
TTTAAAAGTGCTCATCATTGGAAAACGTTCTTCGGGGCGAAAACTCTCAAGGATCTTACCGCTGTTGAGA
TCCAGTTCGATGTAACCCACTCGTGCACCCAACTGATCTTCAGCATCTTTTACTTTCACCAGCGTTTCTG
GGTGAGCAAAAACAGGAAGGCAAAATGCCGCAAAAAAGGGAATAAGGGCGACACGGAAATGTTGAATACT
CATACTCTTCCTTTTTCAATATTATTGAAGCATTTATCAGGGTTATTGTCTCATGAGCGGATACATATTT
GAATGTATTTAGAAAAATAAACAAATAGGGGTTCCGCGCACATTTCCCCGAAAAGTGCCACCTGACGTCT
AAGAAACCATTATTATCATGACATTAACCTATAAAAATAGGCGTATCACGAGGCCCTTTCGTCTCGCGCG
TTTCGGTGATGACGGTGAAAACCTCTGACACATGCAGCTCCCGGAGACGGTCACAGCTTGTCTGTAAGCG
GATGCCGGGAG
Features (pLannotate 1.2.2; 11 found; start..end, strand, type, name):
     49..148     +  misc_feature   bom (fragment): basis of mobility region from pBR322
    154..308     -  CDS            lacZα (fragment): LacZα fragment of β-galactosidase; lacZ fragment
   4676..4692    -  protein_bind   lac operator: The lac repressor binds to the lac operator to inhibit transcription in E. coli. This inhibition can be relieved by adding lactose or isopropyl-β-D-thiogalactopyranoside (IPTG). lac repressor encoded by lacI
   4700..4730    -  promoter       lac promoter: promoter for the E. coli lac operon
   4745..4766    -  protein_bind   CAP binding site: CAP binding activates transcription in the presence of cAMP. E. coli catabolite activator protein
   4779..4871    -  CDS            lacI (fragment): lac repressor; lacI; The lac repressor binds to the lac operator to inhibit transcription in E. coli. This inhibition can be relieved by adding lactose or isopropyl-β-D-thiogalactopyranoside (IPTG).
   4873..4921    -  rep_origin     RSF ori (fragment): Plasmids containing the RSF 1030 origin of replication can be propagated in E. coli cells that contain additional plasmids with compatible origins.
   5104..5692    -  rep_origin     ori: high-copy-number ColE1/pMB1/pBR322/pUC origin of replication
   5863..6723    -  CDS            AmpR: β-lactamase; bla; confers resistance to ampicillin, carbenicillin, and related antibiotics
   6724..6828    -  promoter       AmpR promoter: bla
   6923..6958    +  CDS            rop (fragment): Rop protein, which maintains plasmids at low copy number; rop
