[The description below was written by a language model from this plasmid's Addgene catalogue record and pLannotate feature annotations shown in this document.]
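Description:
pUC19-E3ELL7 is a bacterial cloning plasmid that stores a synthetic Cas9 coding sequence as a template, rather than a ready-to-use expression vector. It is built on the standard pUC19 backbone and propagated in E. coli at high copy number from the ColE1/pMB1-type pUC origin, with selection through the β-lactamase (AmpR) gene and its native promoter, which confer ampicillin resistance.

The insert, recorded as about 4.26 kb, is the Cas9 gene designated E3ELL7 from Bifidobacterium bifidum strain S17, recoded for human codon usage and introduced by Gibson assembly. The automated feature table for the 7,011-nt sequence does not annotate this gene. It does show a large unannotated stretch lying between a residual lacZα fragment and the lac operator, lac promoter and CAP binding site, which is consistent with the insert occupying the pUC19 cloning region and interrupting lacZα. The only promoter flanking that region is the bacterial lac promoter. No mammalian promoter, polyadenylation signal, nuclear localisation signal, epitope tag or guide RNA cassette is listed, so the record gives no indication that the plasmid can drive Cas9 expression in human cells on its own. The short bom, lacI, RSF ori and rop matches are partial hits in the backbone sequence and are unlikely to be functional elements.

According to the record, the plasmid comes from work on high-throughput construction of multiple cas9 gene variants assembled from sequence-verified oligonucleotides. Its stated purpose is to serve as a human codon-optimised Cas9 gene template, presumably for subcloning or amplification into expression vectors when characterising this orthologue.
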