Addgene plasmid #103099: pUC19-E3ELL7
Purpose: Cas9 coding gene template with optimized sequence for human codon usage
Depositing lab: Duhee Bang. Depositing organization: Yonsei University. Publication: High-throughput construction of multiple cas9 gene variants via assembly of high-depth tiled and sequence-verified oligonucleotides. Cho N, Seo HN, Ryu T, Kwon E, Huh S, Noh J, Yeom H, Hwang B, Ha H, Lee JH, Kwon S, Bang D. Nucleic Acids Res. 2018 May 18;46(9):e55. doi: 10.1093/nar/gky112. PubMed 29529247.
Backbone
  Vector backbone: pUC19
  Backbone manufacturer: NEB(New England Biolabs)
  Vector type: CRISPR ; Cloning vector
Growth in bacteria
  Bacterial resistance: Ampicillin, 100 μg/mL
  Growth temperature: 37°C
  Growth strain: DH5alpha
  Copy number: High Copy
Gene/Insert
  Gene/Insert name: E3ELL7(Cas9 coding gene from Bifidobacterium bifidum (strain S17))
  Insert size (bp): 4260
  Mutation: human codon-optimized
  Cloning method: Gibson Cloning
  Sequencing primers: 5′ gctgcaaggcgattaagttg; 3′ cggctcgtatgttgtgtgg
Terms and licenses: Academic/Nonprofit Terms; Industry Terms: Not Available to Industry
How to cite: pUC19-E3ELL7 was a gift from Duhee Bang (Addgene plasmid # 103099 ; http://n2t.net/addgene:103099 ; RRID:Addgene_103099)
