>Addgene plasmid #103099 | pUC19-E3ELL7 | depositor partial sequence | sequence record 195235 | E3ELL7
ATGAGCAGAAAAAACTATGTCGACGACTACGCAATAAGCCTGGACATCGGAAACGCTTCCGTGGGGTGGA
GCGCCTTTACCCCTAACTATCGACTGGTGCGCGCCAAGGGTCACGAGCTCATCGGCGTTAGACTCTTTGA
TCCAGCCGATACTGCAGAAAGTAGAAGAATGGCGAGGACAACCAGACGCAGATACTCTCGAAGGCGCTGG
CGACTGCGGTTGTTGGATGCACTGTTCGATCAGGCTCTTAGTGAAATTGATCCATCCTTCCTTGCTAGGA
GAAAATACTCCTGGGTGCATCCTGATGATGAAAATAACGCCGATTGTTGGTATGGCTCTGTCCTGTTCGA
TTCTAACGAACAGGATAAGAGATTTTATGAGAAATATCCCACAATTTACCACCTTAGGAAGGCACTTATG
GAGGACGACAGCCAACATGATATACGGGAGATTTACCTGGCCATCCACCACATGGTCAAATATCGGGGCA
ACTTTCTGGTAGAAGGCACACTGGAGTCCTCCAACGCTTTTAAGGAGGACGAGCTGCTGAAGCTGCTTGG
AAGGATCACCCGATATGAGATGAGCGAAGGCGAGCAAAATTCTGATATCGAGCAGGATGACGAGAACAAA
TTGGTGGCACCCGCAAACGGCCAATTGGCTGACGCCCTCTGTGCAACCAGAGGCAGCCGCTCAATGCGCG
TGGACAACGCGCTTGAGGCACTGTCTGCGGTGAACGATCTCAGCCGCGAGCAAAGGGCAATCGTTAAAGC
CATCTTTGCTGGCCTCGAGGGTAACAAGCTGGACCTGGCAAAGATTTTCGTCTCAAAGGAGTTTAGTTCT
GAAAACAAGAAGATCCTCGGCATCTACTTCAATAAGTCAGACTACGAGGAGAAGTGTGTCCAGATCGTCG
ACTCCGGACTGCTCGACGACGAGGAACGCGAATTCCTTGATCGGATGCAAGGCCAGTACAACGCAATCGC
TTTGAAGCAACTGCTGGGCAGGTCTACAAGTGTTAGCGACAGCAAGTGCGCATCATACGACGCACACAGA
GCGAACTGGAATCTCATCAAACTGCAACTCAGAACCAAAGAGAACGAGAAGGACATCAACGAGAACTACG
GCATCCTTGTCGGGTGGAAAATTGACTCAGGGCAAAGAAAGTCCGTGAGGGGCGAGTCCGCTTACGAAAA
TATGCGCAAGAAGGCTAATGTCTTTTTTAAAAAGATGATTGAGACAAGCGACCTGTCAGAGACAGACAAA
AACCGACTGATCCATGATATCGAGGAGGATAAGCTGTTCCCGATACAGAGAGATTCTGACAATGGAGTCA
TCCCACACCAACTTCACCAAAACGAGTTGAAGCAGATCATTAAGAAACAGGGAAAGTACTATCCATTTCT
GCTGGACGCATTCGAGAAGGATGGTAAACAAATTAACAAAATCGAGGGCCTCTTGACATTCAGGGTGCCA
TATTTTGTGGGACCCCTCGTTGTCCCAGAAGACCTGCAAAAATCCGATAATAGCGAGAACCATTGGATGG
TAAGGAAGAAGAAAGGAGAGATCACCCCCTGGAACTTCGACGAGATGGTCGACAAGGATGCTAGCGGGAG
AAAGTTTATAGAGCGATTGGTTGGCACGGACTCCTACCTTCTGGGAGAGCCCACACTGCCTAAGAATTCT
CTCCTGTATCAGGAGTACGAAGTGTTGAACGAGCTCAATAATGTTCGCCTGAGTGTCAGGACCGGCAACC
ACTGGAATGATAAAAGGAGAATGAGACTGGGCAGAGAGGAAAAGACGCTGTTGTGTCAGAGGCTCTTCAT
GAAGGGACAAACGGTGACCAAGCGCACTGCCGAGAACCTCCTGCGCAAGGAGTACGGTCGCACCTATGAG
CTTAGCGGACTGTCAGACGAAAGTAAATTTACCTCAAGTCTGAGTACATACGGCAAAATGTGCAGAATCT
TTGGTGAAAAGTACGTTAACGAGCACCGGGATTTGATGGAGAAGATTGTTGAACTGCAGACCGTATTTGA
GGACAAGGAAACCCTCCTGCACCAGCTGCGCCAACTGGAGGGGATATCTGAGGCAGATTGTGCACTGCTG
GTGAACACCCACTATACAGGCTGGGGCCGCCTCTCAAGAAAGTTGCTCACAACTAAAGCTGGCGAGTGTA
AGATCAGCGATGATTTCGCACCCCGGAAACACTCAATTATTGAGATTATGCGCGCCGAGGACCGCAATCT
GATGGAGATAATCACAGATAAGCAACTGGGATTCAGTGATTGGATCGAGCAGGAGAATCTCGGAGCCGAG
AACGGCAGCAGCCTTATGGAAGTTGTTGATGACCTGAGAGTGTCTCCCAAAGTCAAACGCGGTATTATTC
AGAGTATTCGACTGATTGATGACATTAGTAAGGCCGTTGGGAAACGCCCGTCTCGAATCTTCTTGGAATT
GGCTGATGACATTCAGCCTTCCGGAAGAACTATCTCACGAAAATCCCGACTCCAAGATCTCTATCGAAAC
GCCAACCTGGGTAAAGAGTTTAAGGGTATAGCAGATGAGCTTAACGCCTGTAGCGATAAAGATCTGCAGG
ATGATCGGCTGTTCCTTTATTACACACAGCTGGGAAAAGATATGTATACCGGAGAGGAGCTCGACTTGGA
CCGATTGTCCAGCGCTTACGACATCGATCATATTATTCCACAGGCAGTCACTCAAAACGACTCCATCGAC
AACCGGGTGCTCGTAGCCAGAGCAGAGAACGCACGAAAGACCGACTCCTTCACATATATGCCCCAGATTG
CAGATAGGATGAGAAACTTTTGGCAGATCCTCCTGGACAATGGGCTGATCTCTCGCGTGAAATTCGAGCG
GCTCACAAGACAGAACGAATTCTCCGAAAGGGAGAAGGAGAGGTTCGTCCAGCGGTCACTGGTCGAAACC
AGGCAGATTATGAAAAATGTGGCAACACTGATGCGCCAGAGATACGGGAATTCCGCGGCCGTGATTGGAC
TGAATGCGGAGCTGACGAAGGAGATGCACCGGTACTTGGGATTCAGCCACAAAAATAGGGATATTAATGA
CTACCACCACGCCCAGGATGCGCTTTGCGTGGGAATAGCCGGGCAATTTGCGGCTAATAGGGGGTTCTTT
GCAGACGGCGAGGTTTCCGACGGTGCCCAGAACAGCTATAATCAGTACCTTAGAGATTACCTGCGAGGCT
ACAGAGAGAAACTCTCCGCGGAGGATAGAAAGCAAGGGAGAGCCTTTGGGTTCATTGTGGGCAGCATGCG
GAGCCAAGACGAGCAGAAGAGGGTAAATCCCAGGACAGGAGAGGTGGTCTGGAGCGAAGAAGACAAGGAC
TACCTCAGGAAAGTGATGAACTATCGAAAGATGCTGGTCACTCAGAAAGTGGGAGATGATTTTGGGGCTC
TGTACGACGAGACAAGATACGCAGCCACCGATCCAAAGGGGATTAAAGGGATTCCTTTTGACGGAGCTAA
ACAGGACACCTCCCTGTATGGTGGATTCTCCTCTGCGAAGCCCGCCTATGCCGTGTTGATCGAAAGTAAA
GGCAAGACACGACTCGTGAACGTGACAATGCAAGAGTATAGCCTGTTGGGCGATAGACCTTCCGATGACG
AACTGCGCAAGGTGCTGGCCAAAAAGAAGAGCGAATATGCCAAGGCCAATATACTTTTGCGCCACGTTCC
CAAAATGCAGCTCATCAGATACGGCGGGGGACTGATGGTGATCAAGTCAGCGGGGGAACTGAACAACGCA
CAGCAGCTGTGGCTTCCCTATGAGGAATACTGTTACTTCGATGACCTGTCACAGGGAAAGGGCAGTCTTG
AGAAGGATGACCTCAAAAAGTTGCTCGATAGTATCCTGGGTTCTGTCCAGTGTCTCTACCCATGGCACAG
ATTTACTGAGGAGGAACTGGCCGATCTGCACGTTGCATTCGACAAGCTGCCCGAAGATGAGAAAAAAAAC
GTTATTACCGGTATAGTGTCCGCCCTTCATGCAGACGCCAAGACAGCAAACCTTTCAATTGTGGGAATGA
CCGGCAGCTGGAGGCGAATGAACAACAAGAGTGGGTACACTTTCAGCGATGAGGACGAATTCATCTTTCA
ATCCCCTTCTGGATTGTTTGAGAAGAGAGTGACCGTGGGTGAGCTTAAGCGAAAAGCCAAGAAGGAGGTG
AACTCTAAGTACCGAACTAACGAAAAGCGCTTGCCAACACTGAGTGGGGCTAGCCAGCCT
